Addgene plasmid #207896: pAM757
Purpose: Level 0 for C3 module (5' TTCG-3' GCAG)
Depositing lab: Alexis Maizel. Depositing organization: Universitaet Heidelberg. Publication: GreenGate 2.0: Backwards compatible addons for assembly of complex transcriptional units and their stacking with GreenGate. Piepers M, Erbstein K, Reyes-Hernandez J, Song C, Tessi T, Petrasiunaite V, Faerber N, Distel K, Maizel A. PLoS One. 2023 Sep 8;18(9):e0290097. doi: 10.1371/journal.pone.0290097. eCollection 2023. PubMed 37682951.
Backbone
  Vector backbone: pUC19
  Vector type: Synthetic Biology
Growth in bacteria
  Bacterial resistance: Ampicillin, 100 μg/mL
  Growth temperature: 37°C
  Growth strain: DH5alpha
  Copy number: High Copy
Gene/Insert
  Gene/Insert name: dummy 20nt sequence
  Species: Synthetic
  Cloning method: Restriction Enzyme; 5′ cloning site Unknown (unknown if destroyed)
Terms and licenses: Academic/Nonprofit Terms; Industry Terms: Not Available to Industry
How to cite: pAM757 was a gift from Alexis Maizel (Addgene plasmid # 207896 ; http://n2t.net/addgene:207896 ; RRID:Addgene_207896)
