[The description below was written by a language model from this plasmid's Addgene catalogue record and pLannotate feature annotations shown in this document.]
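Description:
pAM757 is a small (about 2.7 kb) pUC19-derived entry plasmid from the GreenGate 2.0 toolkit, an extension of the GreenGate modular assembly system that adds modules for building more complex transcriptional units and for stacking them. It is catalogued as a Level 0 vector for the "C3" module position, defined by a 5' TTCG and a 3' GCAG overhang. These four-base ends determine where the module slots into an ordered assembly alongside neighbouring parts. The insert is only a synthetic 20-nucleotide dummy sequence, so the plasmid carries no functional payload. The dummy most plausibly serves as a placeholder or filler for the C3 position, although the record does not spell out how it is meant to be used. The cloning sites used to build it are also not recorded.

Propagation is in E. coli through the high-copy ColE1/pUC origin, with selection by ampicillin through the bla gene under its own promoter. The remaining annotations are backbone elements. They include the CAP binding site, lac promoter and lac operator, a lacZα fragment, and short remnants of lacI, bom and rop carried over from the parental sequence. An SP6 promoter and an oppositely oriented T7 promoter sit about sixty bases apart, between the lac operator and the lacZα fragment. This gap is the likely location of the dummy module, which is too short to be annotated itself. The two phage promoter sequences also offer convenient priming sites for sequence verification of the module. No plant regulatory elements, reporters or tags are annotated.
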