Features (pLannotate 1.2.2; 12 found; start..end, strand, type, name):
     96..200     +  promoter       AmpR promoter: bla
    201..1061    +  CDS            AmpR: β-lactamase; bla; confers resistance to ampicillin, carbenicillin, and related antibiotics
   1232..1820    +  rep_origin     ori: high-copy-number ColE1/pMB1/pBR322/pUC origin of replication
   2003..2095    +  CDS            lacI (fragment): lac repressor; lacI; The lac repressor binds to the lac operator to inhibit transcription in E. coli. This inhibition can be relieved by adding lactose or isopropyl-β-D-thiogalactopyranoside (IPTG).
   2108..2129    +  protein_bind   CAP binding site: CAP binding activates transcription in the presence of cAMP. E. coli catabolite activator protein
   2144..2174    +  promoter       lac promoter: promoter for the E. coli lac operon
   2182..2198    +  protein_bind   lac operator: The lac repressor binds to the lac operator to inhibit transcription in E. coli. This inhibition can be relieved by adding lactose or isopropyl-β-D-thiogalactopyranoside (IPTG). lac repressor encoded by lacI
   2212..2230    +  promoter       SP6 promoter: promoter for bacteriophage SP6 RNA polymerase
   2293..2311    -  promoter       T7 promoter: promoter for bacteriophage T7 RNA polymerase
   2313..2465    +  CDS            lacZα (fragment): LacZα fragment of β-galactosidase; lacZ fragment
   2471..2570    -  misc_feature   bom (fragment): basis of mobility region from pBR322
   2672..1       -  CDS            rop (fragment) (across the origin): Rop protein, which maintains plasmids at low copy number; rop
>Addgene plasmid #207896 | pAM757 | addgene full sequence | sequence record 413932 | Addgene NGS Result
GACGAAAGGGCCTCGTGATACGCCTATTTTTATAGGTTAATGTCATGATAATAATGGTTTCTTAGACGTC
AGGTGGCACTTTTCGGGGAAATGTGCGCGGAACCCCTATTTGTTTATTTTTCTAAATACATTCAAATATG
TATCCGCTCATGAGACAATAACCCTGATAAATGCTTCAATAATATTGAAAAAGGAAGAGTATGAGTATTC
AACATTTCCGTGTCGCCCTTATTCCCTTTTTTGCGGCATTTTGCCTTCCTGTTTTTGCTCACCCAGAAAC
GCTGGTGAAAGTAAAAGATGCTGAAGATCAGTTGGGTGCACGAGTGGGTTACATCGAACTGGATCTCAAC
AGCGGTAAGATCCTTGAGAGTTTTCGCCCCGAAGAACGTTTTCCAATGATGAGCACTTTTAAAGTTCTGC
TATGTGGCGCGGTATTATCCCGTATTGACGCCGGGCAAGAGCAACTCGGTCGCCGCATACACTATTCTCA
GAATGACTTGGTTGAGTACTCACCAGTCACAGAAAAGCATCTTACGGATGGCATGACAGTAAGAGAATTA
TGCAGTGCTGCCATAACCATGAGTGATAACACTGCGGCCAACTTACTTCTGACAACGATCGGAGGACCGA
AGGAGCTAACCGCTTTTTTGCACAACATGGGGGATCATGTAACTCGCCTTGATCGTTGGGAACCGGAGCT
GAATGAAGCCATACCAAACGACGAGCGTGACACCACGATGCCTGTAGCAATGGCAACAACGTTGCGCAAA
CTATTAACTGGCGAACTACTTACTCTAGCTTCCCGGCAACAATTAATAGACTGGATGGAGGCGGATAAAG
TTGCAGGACCACTTCTGCGCTCGGCCCTTCCGGCTGGCTGGTTTATTGCTGATAAATCTGGAGCCGGTGA
GCGTGGCTCTCGAGGTATCATTGCAGCACTGGGGCCAGATGGTAAGCCCTCCCGTATCGTAGTTATCTAC
ACGACGGGGAGTCAGGCAACTATGGATGAACGAAATAGACAGATCGCTGAGATAGGTGCCTCACTGATTA
AGCATTGGTAACTGTCAGACCAAGTTTACTCATATATACTTTAGATTGATTTAAAACTTCATTTTTAATT
TAAAAGGATCTAGGTGAAGATCCTTTTTGATAATCTCATGACCAAAATCCCTTAACGTGAGTTTTCGTTC
CACTGAGCGTCAGACCCCGTAGAAAAGATCAAAGGATCTTCTTGAGATCCTTTTTTTCTGCGCGTAATCT
GCTGCTTGCAAACAAAAAAACCACCGCTACCAGCGGTGGTTTGTTTGCCGGATCAAGAGCTACCAACTCT
TTTTCCGAAGGTAACTGGCTTCAGCAGAGCGCAGATACCAAATACTGTTCTTCTAGTGTAGCCGTAGTTA
GGCCACCACTTCAAGAACTCTGTAGCACCGCCTACATACCTCGCTCTGCTAATCCTGTTACCAGTGGCTG
CTGCCAGTGGCGATAAGTCGTGTCTTACCGGGTTGGACTCAAGACGATAGTTACCGGATAAGGCGCAGCG
GTCGGGCTGAACGGGGGGTTCGTGCACACAGCCCAGCTTGGAGCGAACGACCTACACCGAACTGAGATAC
CTACAGCGTGAGCTATGAGAAAGCGCCACGCTTCCCGAAGGGAGAAAGGCGGACAGGTATCCGGTAAGCG
GCAGGGTCGGAACAGGAGAGCGCACGAGGGAGCTTCCAGGGGGAAACGCCTGGTATCTTTATAGTCCTGT
CGGGTTTCGCCACCTCTGACTTGAGCGTCGATTTTTGTGATGCTCGTCAGGGGGGCGGAGCCTATGGAAA
AACGCCAGCAACGCGGCCTTTTTACGGTTCCTGGCCTTTTGCTGGCCTTTTGCTCACATGTTCTTTCCTG
CGTTATCCCCTGATTCTGTGGATAACCGTATTACCGCCTTTGAGTGAGCTGATACCGCTCGCCGCAGCCG
AACGACCGAGCGCAGCGAGTCAGTGAGCGAGGAAGCGGAAGAGCGCCCAATACGCAAACCGCCTCTCCCC
GCGCGTTGGCCGATTCATTAATGCAGCTGGCACGACAGGTTTCCCGACTGGAAAGCGGGCAGTGAGCGCA
ACGCAATTAATGTGAGTTAGCTCACTCATTAGGCACCCCAGGCTTTACACTTTATGCTTCCGGCTCGTAT
GTTGTGTGGAATTGTGAGCGGATAACAATTTCACACGAGCTATTTAGGTGACACTATAGAAGTGAAGCTT
GGTCTCATTCGCCAATATGGGAACATCAATTGCAGTGAGACCGAATTCTCGCCCTATAGTGAGTCGTATT
ACCTGGCCGTCGTTTTACAACGTCGTGACTGGGAAAACCCTGGCGTTACCCAACTTAATCGCCTTGCAGC
ACATCCCCCTTTCGCCAGCTGGCGTAATAGCGAAGAGGCCCGCACCGATCGCCCTTCCCAACAGTTGCGC
AGCCTGAATGGCGAATGGCGCCTGATGCGGTATTTTCTCCTTACGCATCTGTGCGGTATTTCACACCGCA
TATGGTGCACTCTCAGTACAATCTGCTCTGATGCCGCATAGTTAAGCCAGCCCCGACACCCGCCAACACC
CGCTGACGCGCCCTGACGGGCTTGTCTGCTCCCGGCATCCGCTTACAGACAAGCTGTGACCGTCTCCGGG
AGCTGCATGTGTCAGAGGTTTTCACCGTCATCACCGAAACGCGCGA
